>Addgene plasmid #23385 | pDONR223-PHKG1 | depositor partial sequence | sequence record 10973 | Author sequence
ATGACCCGGGACGAGGCACTGCCGGACTCTCATTCTGCACAGGACTTCTATGAGAATTATGAGCCCAAAG
AGATCCTGGGCAGGGGCGTTAGCAGTGTGGTCAGGCGATGCATCCACAAGCCCACGAGCCAGGAGTACGC
CGTGAAGGTCATCGACGTCACCGGTGGAGGCAGCTTCAGCCCGGAGGAGGTGCGGGAGCTGCGAGAAGCC
ACGCTGAAGGAGGTGGACATCCTGCGCAAGGTCTCAGGGCACCCCAACATCATACAGCTGAAGGACACTT
ATGAGACCAACACTTTCTTCTTCTTGGTGTTTGACCTGATGAAGAGAGGGGAGCTCTTTGACTACCTCAC
TGAGAAGGTCACCTTGAGTGAGAAGGAAACCAGAAAGATCATGCGAGCTCTGCTGGAGGTGATCTGCACC
TTGCACAAACTCAACATCGTGCACCGGGACCTGAAGCCCGAGAACATTCTCTTGGATGACAACATGAACA
TCAAGCTCACAGACTTTGGCTTTTCCTGCCAGCTGGAGCCGGGAGAGAGGCTGCGAGAGGTCTGTGGGAC
CCCCAGTTACCTGGCCCCTGAGATTATCGAGTGCTCCATGAATGAGGACCACCCGGGCTACGGGAAAGAG
GTGGACATGTGGAGCACTGGCGTCATCATGTACACGCTGCTGGCCGGCTCCCCGCCCTTCTGGCACCGGA
AGCAGATGCTGATGCTGAGGATGATCATGAGCGGCAACTACCAGTTTGGCTCGCCCGAGTGGGATGATTA
CTCGGACACCGTGAAGGACCTGGTCTCCCGATTCCTGGTGGTGCAACCCCAGAACCGCTACACAGCGGAA
GAGGCCTTGGCACACCCCTTCTTCCAGCAGTACTTGGTGGAGGAAGTGCGGCACTTCAGCCCCCGGGGGA
AGTTCAAGGTGATCGCTCTGACCGTGCTGGCTTCAGTGCGGATCTACTACCAGTACCGCCGGGTGAAGCC
TGTGACCCGGGAGATCGTCATCCGAGACCCCTATGCCCTCCGGCCTCTGCGCCGGCTCATCGACGCCTAC
GCTTTCCGAATCTATGGCCACTGGGTGAAGAAGGGGCAGCAGCAGAACCGGGCAGCCCTTTTCGAGAACA
CACCCAAGGCCGTGCTCCTCTCCCTGGCCGAGGAGGACTACTTG
