>Addgene plasmid #23385 | pDONR223-PHKG1 | addgene partial sequence | sequence record 29223 | 23385 with M13pUC-fwd
TAATGATTTTATTTTGACTGATAGTGACCTGTTCGTTGCAACAAATTGATGAGCAATGCTTTTTTATAAT
GCCAACTTTGTACAAAAAAGTTGGCACCATGACCCGGGACGAGGCACTGCCGGACTCTCATTCTGCACAG
GACTTCTATGAGAATTATGAGCCCAAAGAGATCCTGGGCAGGGGCGTTAGCAGTGTGGTCAGGCGATGCA
TCCACAAGCCCACGAGCCAGGAGTACGCCGTGAAGGTCATCGACGTCACCGGTGGAGGCAGCTTCAGCCC
GGAGGAGGTGCGGGAGCTGCGAGAAGCCACGCTGAAGGAGGTGGACATCCTGCGCAAGGTCTCAGGGCAC
CCCAACATCATACAGCTGAAGGACACTTATGAGACCAACACTTTCTTCTTCTTGGTGTTTGACCTGATGA
AGAGAGGGGAGCTCTTTGACTACCTCACTGAGAAGGTCACCTTGAGTGAGAAGGAAACCAGAAAGATCAT
GCGAGCTCTGCTGGAGGTGATCTGCACCTTGCACAAACTCAACATCGTGCACCGGGACCTGAAGCCCGAG
AACATTCTCTTGGATGACAACATGAACATCAAGCTCACAGACTTTGGCTTTTCCTGCCAGCTGGAGCC
