[The description below was written by a language model from this plasmid's Addgene catalogue record.]
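Description:
pDONR223-PHKG1 is a Gateway entry-type clone built in the pDONR223 donor vector backbone (Invitrogen), carrying the human PHKG1 open reading frame, which encodes the muscle gamma 1 catalytic subunit of phosphorylase kinase. The plasmid is maintained in E. coli as a high-copy construct under spectinomycin selection. The backbone is listed at about 5 kb without insert and the ORF at 1164 bp. No feature table accompanies the record, so the origin of replication and the exact recombination sites flanking the insert are not itemised. As a product of Gateway cloning into a donor vector, the ORF would be expected to sit between att sites that permit recombinational transfer. M13 forward and reverse primer sites on either side of the insert are used for sequence verification.

The ORF carries a recorded nucleotide change, C556T; the record does not state its consequence at the protein level. It was deliberately cloned without a stop codon, so that recombination into a destination vector places the coding sequence in frame with a C-terminal epitope tag and a vector-supplied stop codon. The record lists no promoter for the insert, and the depositors state that the plasmid is not to be transfected directly. Instead it serves as a shuttle source for moving PHKG1 into expression vectors, and the depositors point to a set of custom lentiviral destination vectors (pLX301 to pLX304) for expression in mammalian cells. The clone belongs to a kit of ORF clones associated with a study of MAP kinase pathway reactivation as a mechanism of resistance to RAF inhibition.
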