Addgene plasmid #23385: pDONR223-PHKG1
Depositing lab: William Hahn & David Root. Depositing organization: Dana-Farber Cancer Institute. Publication: COT drives resistance to RAF inhibition through MAP kinase pathway reactivation. Johannessen CM, Boehm JS, Kim SY, Thomas SR, Wardwell L, Johnson LA, Emery CM, Stransky N, Cogdill AP, Barretina J, Caponigro G, Hieronymus H, Murray RR, Salehi-Ashtiani K, Hill DE, Vidal M, Zhao JJ, Yang X, Alkan O, Kim S, Harris JL, Wilson CJ, Myer VE, Finan PM, Root DE, Roberts TM, Golub T, Flaherty KT, Dummer R, Weber BL, Sellers WR, Schlegel R, Wargo JA, Hahn WC, Garraway LA. Nature. 2010 Dec 16;468(7326):968-72. doi: 10.1038/nature09627 PubMed 21107320.
Backbone
  Vector backbone: pDONR223
  Backbone manufacturer: Invitrogen
  Backbone size w/o insert (bp): 5005
  Vector type: Gateway Donor vector
Growth in bacteria
  Bacterial resistance: Spectinomycin, 50 μg/mL
  Growth temperature: 37°C
  Growth strain: DH5alpha
  Copy number: High Copy
Gene/Insert
  Gene/Insert name: PHKG1 (alt name: phosphorylase kinase, gamma 1 (muscle))
  Species: H. sapiens (human)
  Insert size (bp): 1164
  Mutation: C556T
  Entrez Gene: PHKG1 (a.k.a. PHKG)
  Cloning method: Gateway Cloning
  Sequencing primers: 5′ M13pUC-fwd; 3′ M13rev
Terms and licenses: Academic/Nonprofit Terms; Industry Terms: Not Available to Industry
Depositor comments: The ORF has no Stop codon. This design enables easy recombination into a destination vector to add an epitope tag of choice and Stop codon to the ORF. Do NOT use this plasmid directly for transfections. A set of 4 custom lentiviral vectors is available ( pLX301 (http://www.addgene.org/25895/) , pLX302 (http://www.addgene.org/25896/) , pLX303 (http://www.addgene.org/25897/) , pLX304 (http://www.addgene.org/25890/) ) to be used to express these ORFs in mammalian cells. These plasmids are not included in the kit and must be ordered separately.
How to cite: pDONR223-PHKG1 was a gift from William Hahn & David Root (Addgene plasmid # 23385 ; http://n2t.net/addgene:23385 ; RRID:Addgene_23385)
